>Addgene plasmid #129241 | pExp-Skp | addgene full sequence | sequence record 252331 | Addgene NGS Result
GATTAATACGACTCACTATAGGGAATTGTGAGCGGATAACAATTCCTCTAGAAATAATTTTGTTTAACTT
TAAGAAGGAGATATATCCATGAATCACCATCACCATCACCATCACCATTCTGGCACTAGTGGTGCTGACA
AAATTGCAATCGTCAACATGGGCAGCCTGTTCCAGCAGGTAGCGCAGAAAACCGGTGTTTCTAACACGCT
GGAAAATGAGTTCAAAGGCCGTGCCAGCGAACTGCAGCGTATGGAAACCGATCTGCAGGCTAAAATGAAA
AAGCTGCAGTCCATGAAAGCGGGCAGCGATCGCACTAAGCTGGAAAAAGACGTGATGGCTCAGCGCCAGA
CTTTTGCTCAGAAAGCGCAGGCTTTTGAGCAGGATCGCGCACGTCGTTCCAACGAAGAACGCGGCAAACT
GGTTACTCGTATCCAGACTGCTGTGAAATCCGTTGCCAACAGCCAGGATATCGATCTGGTTGTTGATGCA
AACGCCGTTGCTTACAACAGCAGCGATGTAAAAGACATCACTGCCGACGTACTGAAACAGGTTAAAGGTA
CCTCCGGTTCTACTGAAAACCTGTACTTCCAGTGAGACCTTAATTAACTCGAGCGCATGGAGCCACCCGC
AGTTCGAAAAATAAGCTTGAGTATTCTATAGTGTCACCTAAATCCCAGCTTGATCCGGCTGCTAACAAAG
CCCGAAAGGAAGCTGAGTTGGCTGCTGCCACCGCTGAGCAATAACTAGCATAACCCCTTGGGGCCTCTAA
ACGGGTCTTGAGGGGTTTTTTGCTGAAAGGAGGAACTATATCCGGATAACCTGGCGTAATAGCGAAGAGG
CCCGCACCGATCGCCCTTCCCAACAGTTGCGCAGCCTGAATGGCGAATGGAAATTGTAAGCGTTAATATT
TTGTTAAAATTCGCGTTAAATTTTTGTTAAATCAGCTCATTTTTTAACCAATAGGCCGAAATCGGCAAAA
TCCCTTATAAATCAAAAGAATAGACCGAGATAGGGT
[37 nt withheld, positions 1017-1053]
AAAGAACGTGGACTCCAACGTCAAAGG
[32 nt withheld, positions 1081-1112]
AGCTTGCATGCCTGCAGGTCGGAAGCATAAAGTGTAAAGCCTGGGGTGCCTAATGAGTGAGCTAACTTAC
ATTAATTGCGTTGCGCTCACTGCCCGCTTTCCAGTCGGGAAACCTGTCGTGCCAGCTGCATTAATGAATC
GGCCAACGCGCGGGGAGAGGCGGTTTGCGTATTGGGCGCCAGGGTGGTTTTTCTTTTCACCAGTGAGACG
GGCAACAGCTGATTGCCCTTCACCGCCTGGCCCTGAGAGAGTTGCAGCAAGCGGTCCACGCTGGTTTGCC
CCAGCAGGCGAAAATCCTGTTTGATGGTGGTTAACGGCGGGATATAACATGAGCTGTCTTCGGTATCGTC
GTATCCCACTACCGAGATATCCGCACCAACGCGCAGCCCGGACTCGGTAATGGCGCGCATTGCGCCCAGC
GCCATCTGATCGTTGGCAACCAGCATCGCAGTGGGAACGATGCCCTCATTCAGCATTTGCATGGTTTGTT
GAAAACCGGACATGGCACTCCAGTCGCCTTCCCGTTCCGCTATCGGCTGAATTTGATTGCGAGTGAGATA
TTTATGCCAGCCAGCCAGACGCAGACGCGCCGAGACAGAACTTAATGGGCCCGCTAACAGCGCGATTTGC
TGGTGACCCAATGCGACCAGATGCTCCACGCCCAGTCGCGTACCGTCTTCATGGGAGAAAATAATACTGT
TGATGGGTGTCTGGTCAGAGACATCAAGAAATAACGCCGGAACATTAGTGCAGGCAGCTTCCACAGCAAT
GGCATCCTGGTCATCCAGCGGATAGTTAATGATCAGCCCACTGACGCGTTGCGCGAGAAGATTGTGCACC
GCCGCTTTACAGGCTTCGACGCCGCTTCGTTCTACCATCGACACCACCACGCTGGCACCCAGTTGATCGG
CGCGAGATTTAATCGCCGCGACAATTTGCGACGGCGCGTGCAGGGCCAGACTGGAGGTGGCAACGCCAAT
CAGCAACGACTGTTTGCCCGCCAGTTGTTGTGCCACGCGGTTGGGAATGTAATTCAGCTCCGCCATCGCC
GCTTCCACTTTTTCCCGCGTTTTCGCAGAAACGTGGCTGGCCTGGTTCACCACGCGGGAAACGGTCTGAT
AAGAGACACCGGCATACTCTGCGACATCGTATAACGTTACTGGTTTCACATTCACCACCCTGAATTGACT
CTCTTCCGGGCGCTATCATGCCATACCGCGAAAGGTTTTGCACCATTCGATGGTGTCGGCGAGCTCGAAT
TGTGAACCATCACCCT
[91 nt withheld, positions 2389-2479]
G
[124 nt withheld, positions 2481-2604]
CCTGATGCGGTATTTTCTCCTTACGCATCTGTGCGGTATTTCACACCGCATATGGTGCACTCTCAGTACA
ATCTGCTCTGATGCCGCATAGTTAAGCCAGCCCCGACACCCGCCAACACCCGCTGACGCGCCCTGACGGG
CTTGTCTGCTCCCGGCATCCGCTTACAGACAAGCTGTGACCGTCTCCGGGAGCTGCATGTGTCAGAGGTT
TTCACCGTCATCACCGAAACGCGCGAGACGAAAGGGCCTCGTGATACGCCTATTTTTATAGGTTAATGTC
ATGATAATAATGGTTTCTTAGACGTCAGGTGGCACTTTTCGGGGAAATGTGCGCGGAACCCCTATTTGTT
TATTTTTCTAAATACATTCAAATATGTATCCGCTCATGAGACAATAACCCTGATAAATGCTTCAATAATA
TTGAAAAAGGAAGAGTATGAGTATTCAACATTTCCGTGTCGCCCTTATTCCCTTTTTTGCGGCATTTTGC
CTTCCTGTTTTTGCTCACCCAGAAACGCTGGTGAAAGTAAAAGATGCTGAAGATCAGTTGGGTGCACGAG
TGGGTTACATCGAACTGGATCTCAACAGCGGTAAGATCCTTGAGAGTTTTCGCCCCGAAGAACGTTTTCC
AATGATGAGCACTTTTAAAGTTCTGCTATGTGGCGCGGTATTATCCCGTATTGACGCCGGGCAAGAGCAA
CTCGGTCGCCGCATACACTATTCTCAGAATGACTTGGTTGAGTACTCACCAGTCACAGAAAAGCATCTTA
CGGATGGCATGACAGTAAGAGAATTATGCAGTGCTGCCATAACCATGAGTGATAACACTGCGGCCAACTT
ACTTCTGACAACGATCGGAGGACCGAAGGAGCTAACCGCTTTTTTGCACAACATGGGGGATCATGTAACT
CGCCTTGATCGTTGGGAACCGGAGCTGAATGAAGCCATACCAAACGACGAGCGTGACACCACGATGCCTG
TAGCAATGGCAACAACGTTGCGCAAACTATTAACTGGCGAACTACTTACTCTAGCTTCCCGGCAACAATT
AATAGACTGGATGGAGGCGGATAAAGTTGCAGGACCACTTCTGCGCTCGGCCCTTCCGGCTGGCTGGTTT
ATTGCTGATAAATCTGGAGCCGGTGAGCGTGGTTCTCGCGGTATCATTGCAGCACTGGGGCCAGATGGTA
AGCCCTCCCGTATCGTAGTTATCTACACGACGGGGAGTCAGGCAACTATGGATGAACGAAATAGACAGAT
CGCTGAGATAGGTGCCTCACTGATTAAGCATTGGTAACTGTCAGACCAAGTTTACTCATATATACTTTAG
ATTGATTTAAAACTTCATTTTTAATTTAAAAGGATCTAGGTGAAGATCCTTTTTGATAATCTCATGACCA
AAATCCCTTAACGTGAGTTTTCGTTCCACTGAGCGTCAGACCCCGTAGAAAAGATCAAAGGATCTTCTTG
AGATCCTTTTTTTCTGCGCGTAATCTGCTGCTTGCAAACAAAAAAACCACCGCTACCAGCGGTGGTTTGT
TTGCCGGATCAAGAGCTACCAACTCTTTTTCCGAAGGTAACTGGCTTCAGCAGAGCGCAGATACCAAATA
CTGTTCTTCTAGTGTAGCCGTAGTTAGGCCACCACTTCAAGAACTCTGTAGCACCGCCTACATACCTCGC
TCTGCTAATCCTGTTACCAGTGGCTGCTGCCAGTGGCGATAAGTCGTGTCTTACCGGGTTGGACTCAAGA
CGATAGTTACCGGATAAGGCGCAGCGGTCGGGCTGAACGGGGGGTTCGTGCACACAGCCCAGCTTGGAGC
GAACGACCTACACCGAACTGAGATACCTACAGCGTGAGCTATGAGAAAGCGCCACGCTTCCCGAAGGGAG
AAAGGCGGACAGGTATCCGGTAAGCGGCAGGGTCGGAACAGGAGAGCGCACGAGGGAGCTTCCAGGGGGA
AACGCCTGGTATCTTTATAGTCCTGTCGGGTTTCGCCACCTCTGACTTGAGCGTCGATTTTTGTGATGCT
CGTCAGGGGGGCGGAGCCTATGGAAAAACGCCAGCAACGCGGCCTTTTTACGGTTCCTGGCCTTTTGCTG
GCCTTTTGCTCACATGTTCTTTCCTGCGTTATCCCCTGATTCTGTGGATAACCGTATTACCGCCTTTGAG
TGAGCTGATACCGCTCGCCGCAGCCGAACGACCGAGCGCAGCGAGTCAGTGAGCGAGGAAGCGGAAGAGC
GCCCAATACGCAAACCGCCTCTCCCCGCGCGTTGGCCGATTCATTAATGCAGCT
Features (pLannotate 1.2.2; 24 found; start..end, strand, type, name):
      4..22      +  promoter       T7 promoter: promoter for bacteriophage T7 RNA polymerase
     22..46      +  protein_bind   lac operator: The lac repressor binds to the lac operator to inhibit transcription in E. coli. This inhibition can be relieved by adding lactose or isopropyl-β-D-thiogalactopyranoside (IPTG). lac repressor encoded by lacI
     59..81      +  RBS            RBS: efficient ribosome binding site from bacteriophage T7 gene 10 (Olins and Rangwala, 1989)
     95..118     +  CDS            8xHis: 8xHis affinity tag
    134..556     +  CDS            skp (fragment): SKP_ECOLI - Also known as hlpA, ompH. Experimental evidence at protein level: Swiss-Prot protein existence level 1. Molecular chaperone that interacts specifically with outer membrane proteins, thus maintaining the solubility of early folding intermediates during passage through the periplasm. Required for the efficient release of OmpA from the inner membrane, the maintenance of its solubility in the periplasm, and, in association with lipopolysaccharide (LPS), for the efficient folding and insertion of OmpA into the outer membrane. From Escherichia coli (strain K12).
    575..592     +  CDS            TEV site (fragment): tobacco etch virus (TEV) protease recognition and cleavage site
    618..640     +  CDS            Strep-Tag II (fragment): peptide that binds Strep-Tactin®, an engineered form of streptavidin
    655..673     -  promoter       SP6 promoter: promoter for bacteriophage SP6 RNA polymerase
    688..737     +  CDS            SET1 (fragment): solubility-enhancement tag derived from T7 phage gene 10B
    745..792     +  terminator     T7 terminator: transcription terminator for bacteriophage T7 RNA polymerase
    821..887     +  CDS            lacZα (fragment): LacZα fragment of β-galactosidase; lacZ fragment
    891..1112    -  rep_origin     M13 ori (fragment) (sequence partly withheld): M13 bacteriophage origin of replication; arrow indicates direction of (+) strand synthesis
   1113..1133    -  misc_feature   MCS (fragment): pUC18/19 multiple cloning site
   1132..1150    -  promoter       lac UV5 promoter (fragment): E. coli lac promoter with an "up" mutation
   1165..1186    -  protein_bind   CAP binding site: CAP binding activates transcription in the presence of cAMP. E. coli catabolite activator protein
   1199..2281    -  CDS            lacI: lac repressor; lacI; The lac repressor binds to the lac operator to inhibit transcription in E. coli. This inhibition can be relieved by adding lactose or isopropyl-β-D-thiogalactopyranoside (IPTG).
   2282..2359    -  promoter       lacIq promoter: lacI (mutant); In the lacIq allele, a single base change in the promoter boosts expression of the lacI gene about 10-fold.
   2374..2604    -  rep_origin     f1 ori (fragment) (sequence partly withheld): f1 bacteriophage origin of replication; arrow indicates direction of (+) strand synthesis
   2605..2704    -  misc_feature   bom (fragment): basis of mobility region from pBR322
   2806..2841    -  CDS            rop (fragment): Rop protein, which maintains plasmids at low copy number; rop
   2936..3040    +  promoter       AmpR promoter: bla
   3041..3901    +  CDS            AmpR: β-lactamase; bla; confers resistance to ampicillin, carbenicillin, and related antibiotics
   4072..4660    +  rep_origin     ori: high-copy-number ColE1/pMB1/pBR322/pUC origin of replication
   4843..1       +  CDS            lacI (fragment) (across the origin): lac repressor; lacI; The lac repressor binds to the lac operator to inhibit transcription in E. coli. This inhibition can be relieved by adding lactose or isopropyl-β-D-thiogalactopyranoside (IPTG).
