[The description below was written by a language model from this plasmid's Addgene catalogue record and pLannotate feature annotations shown in this document.]
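Description:
pExp-Skp is an empty bacterial expression backbone of about 4.9 kb, derived from pOP2S and intended for producing recombinant proteins in E. coli as fusions to the chaperone Skp. It is maintained at high copy from a ColE1/pUC-type origin and selected with ampicillin through the β-lactamase (AmpR) gene under its own promoter. The plasmid also carries a full-length lacI gene driven by the lacIq promoter, which supplies extra lac repressor. The feature table additionally picks up short fragments of f1/M13 origins, bom, rop, lacZα, a reverse-oriented SP6 promoter and a second lacI piece. These appear to be backbone remnants rather than functional elements.

The expression cassette is built around a T7 promoter followed immediately by a lac operator, so transcription depends on T7 RNA polymerase supplied by the host and is held off by lac repressor until IPTG or lactose is added. A T7 gene 10 ribosome binding site leads into an N-terminal 8xHis tag, then the leaderless form of E. coli Skp. Because the signal sequence is absent, the fusion should remain in the cytoplasm. Skp is followed by a TEV protease recognition site, which allows the His-Skp partner to be cleaved away after affinity purification. The gene of interest is inserted downstream of the TEV site, between BsaI and either XhoI or HindIII. The record lists ligation-independent cloning as the method. An optional in-frame C-terminal Strep-tag II sits beyond the cloning site, and a T7 terminator closes the cassette. The record gives the purpose only as protein expression in E. coli. It does not say what benefit Skp is meant to provide, although fusion partners of this kind are generally used to improve solubility or yield.
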