Addgene plasmid #129241: pExp-Skp
Purpose: (Empty Backbone) Protein expression in E.coli
Depositing lab: Marko Hyvönen. Depositing organization: University of Cambridge.
Backbone
  Vector backbone: pOP2S
  Modifications to backbone: Contains N-terminal 8xHis, fusion partner: Skp (leaderless chaperone Skp from E. coli, UniProtKB: P0AEU7) followed by TEV protease cleavage site, optional C-terminal StrepII-tag. Cloning of GOI between BsaI and XhoI or HindIII.
  Vector type: Bacterial Expression
  Promoter: T7
  Tag / fusion protein: His (N terminal on insert); Strep (C terminal on backbone)
Growth in bacteria
  Bacterial resistance: Ampicillin, 100 μg/mL
  Growth temperature: 37°C
  Growth strain: DH5alpha
  Copy number: High Copy
Gene/Insert
  Cloning method: Ligation Independent Cloning
  Sequencing primers: 5′ pOP_up: TACGACTCACTATAGGGAATTGTGAGC; 3′ pOP_dn: GCAGCCAACTCAGCTTCCTTTCG
Terms and licenses: Academic/Nonprofit Terms; Industry Terms: Not Available to Industry
How to cite: pExp-Skp was a gift from Marko Hyvönen (Addgene plasmid # 129241 ; http://n2t.net/addgene:129241 ; RRID:Addgene_129241)
